Addgene plasmid #228778: PET-28a-YTH domain of YTHDC1
Purpose: Protein expression plasmid for YTH domain of YTHDC1 in E.Coli.
Depositing lab: Huiqing Zhou. Depositing organization: Boston College. Publication: Discovery of a new inhibitor for YTH domain-containing m(6)A RNA readers. Wang CH, Zhou H. RSC Chem Biol. 2024 Jul 25;5(9):914-923. doi: 10.1039/d4cb00105b. eCollection 2024 Aug 28. PubMed 39211476.
Backbone
  Vector backbone: PET28A
  Vector type: Bacterial Expression
Growth in bacteria
  Bacterial resistance: Kanamycin, 50 μg/mL
  Growth temperature: 37°C
  Growth strain: DH5alpha
  Copy number: Unknown
Gene/Insert
  Gene/Insert name: YTH domain of YTHDC1
  Species: H. sapiens (human)
  Insert size (bp): 495
  Entrez Gene: YTHDC1 (a.k.a. YT521, YT521-B)
  Promoter: T7
  Cloning method: Gibson Cloning
  Sequencing primers: 5′ T7
Terms and licenses: Academic/Nonprofit Terms; Industry Terms: Not Available to Industry
How to cite: PET-28a-YTH domain of YTHDC1 was a gift from Huiqing Zhou (Addgene plasmid # 228778 ; http://n2t.net/addgene:228778 ; RRID:Addgene_228778)
