[The description below was written by a language model from this plasmid's Addgene catalogue record and pLannotate feature annotations shown in this document.]
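Description:
PET-28a-YTH domain of YTHDC1 is a bacterial expression plasmid built on the pET-28a backbone for producing the YTH domain of human YTHDC1, an m6A RNA reader protein, in E. coli. The 5.7 kb plasmid replicates from a ColE1/pBR322-type origin accompanied by the rop gene and the bom mobility region, and it also carries an f1 phage origin. Selection is by kanamycin through the aph(3')-Ia aminoglycoside phosphotransferase gene. The short tetracycline-resistance, AmpR promoter and YPB1 matches in the annotation appear to be non-functional pBR322-derived backbone remnants rather than working markers.

The 495 bp YTH domain fragment, inserted by Gibson cloning, lies downstream of a T7 promoter with an adjacent lac operator and the T7 gene 10 ribosome binding site, and is followed by the T7 terminator. The plasmid-encoded lacI gene supplies lac repressor, so transcription is held off until IPTG is added in a host that provides T7 RNA polymerase. A very short match to a composite His/TEV tag lies immediately upstream of the insert, between it and the ribosome binding site, which suggests a small N-terminal tag such as a polyhistidine stretch. A short fragment resembling a T7 gene 10-derived solubility tag lies between the insert and the terminator. The catalogue entry lists no tags, however, so the exact tag composition and reading frame cannot be confirmed from the record.

The construct is intended for recombinant production of the isolated YTH domain. The associated work concerns the discovery of an inhibitor of YTH domain-containing m6A readers, which fits with use of the protein in binding or inhibition studies.
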