Features (pLannotate 1.2.2; 19 found; start..end, strand, type, name):
    319..699     -  CDS            YPB1_ECOLX: Protein predicted: Swiss-Prot protein existence level 4. From Escherichia coli.
    716..907     +  CDS            rop: Rop protein, which maintains plasmids at low copy number; rop
   1009..1148    +  misc_feature   bom: basis of mobility region from pBR322
   1334..1922    -  rep_origin     ori: high-copy-number ColE1/pMB1/pBR322/pUC origin of replication
   2044..2859    +  CDS            KanR: aminoglycoside phosphotransferase; aph(3')-Ia; confers resistance to kanamycin in bacteria or G418 (Geneticin®) in eukaryotes
   2868..2925    -  promoter       AmpR promoter (fragment): bla
   2978..3406    -  rep_origin     f1 ori (sequence partly withheld): f1 bacteriophage origin of replication; arrow indicates direction of (+) strand synthesis
   3443..3490    -  terminator     T7 terminator: transcription terminator for bacteriophage T7 RNA polymerase
   3498..3547    -  CDS            SET1 (fragment): solubility-enhancement tag derived from T7 phage gene 10B
   3557..4051    -  CDS            YTHDC1 (fragment) (sequence partly withheld): YTDC1_HUMAN - Also known as KIAA1966 From Homo sapiens (Human).
   4060..4078    -  CDS            capTEV™ (fragment): composite tag for in vivo biotinylation, TEV protease cleavage, and 6xHis tagging
   4092..4114    -  RBS            RBS: efficient ribosome binding site from bacteriophage T7 gene 10 (Olins and Rangwala, 1989)
   4129..4153    -  protein_bind   lac operator: The lac repressor binds to the lac operator to inhibit transcription in E. coli. This inhibition can be relieved by adding lactose or isopropyl-β-D-thiogalactopyranoside (IPTG). lac repressor encoded by lacI
   4154..4172    -  promoter       T7 promoter: promoter for bacteriophage T7 RNA polymerase
   4198..4477    +  CDS            TcR (fragment): tetracycline efflux protein; tet; confers resistance to tetracycline
   4485..4562    +  promoter       lacI promoter: lacI
   4563..5645    +  CDS            lacI: lac repressor; lacI; The lac repressor binds to the lac operator to inhibit transcription in E. coli. This inhibition can be relieved by adding lactose or isopropyl-β-D-thiogalactopyranoside (IPTG).
   5658..5679    +  protein_bind   CAP binding site: CAP binding activates transcription in the presence of cAMP. E. coli catabolite activator protein
   5694..247     +  CDS            TcR (fragment) (across the origin): tetracycline efflux protein; tet; confers resistance to tetracycline
>Addgene plasmid #228778 | PET-28a-YTH domain of YTHDC1 | addgene full sequence | sequence record 456894 | Addgene NGS Result
GTGGGCGCGGGGCATGACTATCGTCGCCGCACTTATGACTGTCTTCTTTATCATGCAACTCGTAGGACAG
GTGCCGGCAGCGCTCTGGGTCATTTTCGGCGAGGACCGCTTTCGCTGGAGCGCGACGATGATCGGCCTGT
CGCTTGCGGTATTCGGAATCTTGCACGCCCTCGCTCAAGCCTTCGTCACTGGTCCCGCCACCAAACGTTT
CGGCGAGAAGCAGGCCATTATCGCCGGCATGGCGGCCCCACGGGTGCGCATGATCGTGCTCCTGTCGTTG
AGGACCCGGCTAGGCTGGCGGGGTTGCCTTACTGGTTAGCAGAATGAATCACCGATACGCGAGCGAACGT
GAAGCGACTGCTGCTGCAAAACGTCTGCGACCTGAGCAACAACATGAATGGTCTTCGGTTTCCGTGTTTC
GTAAAGTCTGGAAACGCGGAAGTCAGCGCCCTGCACCATTATGTTCCGGATCTGCATCGCAGGATGCTGC
TGGCTACCCTGTGGAACACCTACATCTGTATTAACGAAGCGCTGGCATTGACCCTGAGTGATTTTTCTCT
GGTCCCGCCGCATCCATACCGCCAGTTGTTTACCCTCACAACGTTCCAGTAACCGGGCATGTTCATCATC
AGTAACCCGTATCGTGAGCATCCTCTCTCGTTTCATCGGTATCATTACCCCCATGAACAGAAATCCCCCT
TACACGGAGGCATCAGTGACCAAACAGGAAAAAACCGCCCTTAACATGGCCCGCTTTATCAGAAGCCAGA
CATTAACGCTTCTGGAGAAACTCAACGAGCTGGACGCGGATGAACAGGCAGACATCTGTGAATCGCTTCA
CGACCACGCTGATGAGCTTTACCGCAGCTGCCTCGCGCGTTTCGGTGATGACGGTGAAAACCTCTGACAC
ATGCAGCTCCCGGAGACGGTCACAGCTTGTCTGTAAGCGGATGCCGGGAGCAGACAAGCCCGTCAGGGCG
CGTCAGCGGGTGTTGGCGGGTGTCGGGGCGCAGCCATGACCCAGTCACGTAGCGATAGCGGAGTGTATAC
TGGCTTAACTATGCGGCATCAGAGCAGATTGTACTGAGAGTGCACCATTGCGGTGTGAAATACCGCACAG
ATGCGTAAGGAGAAAATACCGCATCAGGCGCTCTTCCGCTTCCTCGCTCACTGACTCGCTGCGCTCGGTC
GTTCGGCTGCGGCGAGCGGTATCAGCTCACTCAAAGGCGGTAATACGGTTATCCACAGAATCAGGGGATA
ACGCAGGAAAGAACATGTGAGCAAAAGGCCAGCAAAAGGCCAGGAACCGTAAAAAGGCCGCGTTGCTGGC
GTTTTTCCATAGGCTCCGCCCCCCTGACGAGCATCACAAAAATCGACGCTCAAGTCAGAGGTGGCGAAAC
CCGACAGGACTATAAAGATACCAGGCGTTTCCCCCTGGAAGCTCCCTCGTGCGCTCTCCTGTTCCGACCC
TGCCGCTTACCGGATACCTGTCCGCCTTTCTCCCTTCGGGAAGCGTGGCGCTTTCTCATAGCTCACGCTG
TAGGTATCTCAGTTCGGTGTAGGTCGTTCGCTCCAAGCTGGGCTGTGTGCACGAACCCCCCGTTCAGCCC
GACCGCTGCGCCTTATCCGGTAACTATCGTCTTGAGTCCAACCCGGTAAGACACGACTTATCGCCACTGG
CAGCAGCCACTGGTAACAGGATTAGCAGAGCGAGGTATGTAGGCGGTGCTACAGAGTTCTTGAAGTGGTG
GCCTAACTACGGCTACACTAGAAGGACAGTATTTGGTATCTGCGCTCTGCTGAAGCCAGTTACCTTCGGA
AAAAGAGTTGGTAGCTCTTGATCCGGCAAACAAACCACCGCTGGTAGCGGTGGTTTTTTTGTTTGCAAGC
AGCAGATTACGCGCAGAAAAAAAGGATCTCAAGAAGATCCTTTGATCTTTTCTACGGGGTCTGACGCTCA
GTGGAACGAAAACTCACGTTAAGGGATTTTGGTCATGAACAATAAAACTGTCTGCTTACATAAACAGTAA
TACAAGGGGTGTTATGAGCCATATTCAACGGGAAACGTCTTGCTCTAGGCCGCGATTAAATTCCAACATG
GATGCTGATTTATATGGGTATAAATGGGCTCGCGATAATGTCGGGCAATCAGGTGCGACAATCTATCGAT
TGTATGGGAAGCCCGATGCGCCAGAGTTGTTTCTGAAACATGGCAAAGGTAGCGTTGCCAATGATGTTAC
AGATGAGATGGTCAGACTAAACTGGCTGACGGAATTTATGCCTCTTCCGACCATCAAGCATTTTATCCGT
ACTCCTGATGATGCATGGTTACTCACCACTGCGATCCCCGGGAAAACAGCATTCCAGGTATTAGAAGAAT
ATCCTGATTCAGGTGAAAATATTGTTGATGCGCTGGCAGTGTTCCTGCGCCGGTTGCATTCGATTCCTGT
TTGTAATTGTCCTTTTAACAGCGATCGCGTATTTCGTCTCGCTCAGGCGCAATCACGAATGAATAACGGT
TTGGTTGATGCGAGTGATTTTGATGACGAGCGTAATGGCTGGCCTGTTGAACAAGTCTGGAAAGAAATGC
ATAAACTTTTGCCATTCTCACCGGATTCAGTCGTCACTCATGGTGATTTCTCACTTGATAACCTTATTTT
TGACGAGGGGAAATTAATAGGTTGTATTGATGTTGGACGAGTCGGAATCGCAGACCGATACCAGGATCTT
GCCATCCTATGGAACTGCCTCGGTGAGTTTTCTCCTTCATTACAGAAACGGCTTTTTCAAAAATATGGTA
TTGATAATCCTGATATGAATAAATTGCAGTTTCATTTGATGCTCGATGAGTTTTTCTAAGAATTAATTCA
TGAGCGGATACATATTTGAATGTATTTAGAAAAATAAACAAATAGGGGTTCCGCGCACATTTCCCCGAAA
AGTGCCACCTAAATTGTAAGCGTTAATATTTTGTTAAAATTCGCGTTAAATTTTTGTTAAATCAGCTCAT
TTTTTAACCAATAGGCCGAAATCGGCAAAATCCCTTATAAATCAAAAGAATAGACCGAGATAGGGT
[37 nt withheld, positions 3077-3113]
AAAGAACGTGGACTCCAACGTCAAAGG
[49 nt withheld, positions 3141-3189]
T
[91 nt withheld, positions 3191-3281]
G
[124 nt withheld, positions 3283-3406]
CCCATTCGCCAATCCGGATATAGTTCCTCCTTTCAGCAAAAAACCCCTCAAGACCCGTTTAGAGGCCCCA
AGGGGTTATGCTAGTTATTGCTCAGCGGTGGCAGCAGCCAACTCAGCTTCCTTTCGGGCTTTGTTAGCAG
CCGGATCTTAGTGACG
[492 nt withheld, positions 3563-4054]
GCTTCCACCATGATGATGATGATGGTGCATATGTATATCTCCTTCTTAAAGTTAAACAAAATTATTTCTA
GAGGGGAATTGTTATCCGCTCACAATTCCCCTATAGTGAGTCGTATTAATTTCGCGGGATCGAGATCGAT
CTCGATCCTCTACGCCGGACGCATCGTGGCCGGCATCACCGGCGCCACAGGTGCGGTTGCTGGCGCCTAT
ATCGCCGACATCACCGATGGGGAAGATCGGGCTCGCCACTTCGGGCTCATGAGCGCTTGTTTCGGCGTGG
GTATGGTGGCAGGCCCCGTGGCCGGGGGACTGTTGGGCGCCATCTCCTTGCATGCACCATTCCTTGCGGC
GGCGGTGCTCAACGGCCTCAACCTACTACTGGGCTGCTTCCTAATGCAGGAGTCGCATAAGGGAGAGCGT
CGAGATCCCGGACACCATCGAATGGCGCAAAACCTTTCGCGGTATGGCATGATAGCGCCCGGAAGAGAGT
CAATTCAGGGTGGTGAATGTGAAACCAGTAACGTTATACGATGTCGCAGAGTATGCCGGTGTCTCTTATC
AGACCGTTTCCCGCGTGGTGAACCAGGCCAGCCACGTTTCTGCGAAAACGCGGGAAAAAGTGGAAGCGGC
GATGGCGGAGCTGAATTACATTCCCAACCGCGTGGCACAACAACTGGCGGGCAAACAGTCGTTGCTGATT
GGCGTTGCCACCTCCAGTCTGGCCCTGCACGCGCCGTCGCAAATTGTCGCGGCGATTAAATCTCGCGCCG
ATCAACTGGGTGCCAGCGTGGTGGTGTCGATGGTAGAACGAAGCGGCGTCGAAGCCTGTAAAGCGGCGGT
GCACAATCTTCTCGCGCAACGCGTCAGTGGGCTGATCATTAACTATCCGCTGGATGACCAGGATGCCATT
GCTGTGGAAGCTGCCTGCACTAATGTTCCGGCGTTATTTCTTGATGTCTCTGACCAGACACCCATCAACA
GTATTATTTTCTCCCATGAAGACGGTACGCGACTGGGCGTGGAGCATCTGGTCGCATTGGGTCACCAGCA
AATCGCGCTGTTAGCGGGCCCATTAAGTTCTGTCTCGGCGCGTCTGCGTCTGGCTGGCTGGCATAAATAT
CTCACTCGCAATCAAATTCAGCCGATAGCGGAACGGGAAGGCGACTGGAGTGCCATGTCCGGTTTTCAAC
AAACCATGCAAATGCTGAATGAGGGCATCGTTCCCACTGCGATGCTGGTTGCCAACGATCAGATGGCGCT
GGGCGCAATGCGCGCCATTACCGAGTCCGGGCTGCGCGTTGGTGCGGACATCTCGGTAGTGGGATACGAC
GATACCGAAGACAGCTCATGTTATATCCCGCCGTTAACCACCATCAAACAGGATTTTCGCCTGCTGGGGC
AAACCAGCGTGGACCGCTTGCTGCAACTCTCTCAGGGCCAGGCGGTGAAGGGCAATCAGCTGTTGCCCGT
CTCACTGGTGAAAAGAAAAACCACCCTGGCGCCCAATACGCAAACCGCCTCTCCCCGCGCGTTGGCCGAT
TCATTAATGCAGCTGGCACGACAGGTTTCCCGACTGGAAAGCGGGCAGTGAGCGCAACGCAATTAATGTA
AGTTAGCTCACTCATTAGGCACCGGGATCTCGACCGATGCCCTTGAGAGCCTTCAACCCAGTCAGCTCCT
TCCG
